Addgene plasmid #195309: pGMC00023 (aka pRC0434)
Purpose: (Empty Backbone) Lentiviral expression vector derived from LEGO-G2 with G418/Neomycin selection
Depositing lab: Raj Chari. Depositing organization: Frederick National Laboratory.
Backbone
  Vector backbone: Lego-G2
  Modifications to backbone: Replaced GFP with multiple cloning site; added Neomycin/G418 resistance cassette
  Vector type: Mammalian Expression, Lentiviral, Synthetic Biology
  Selectable markers: Neomycin (select with G418)
Growth in bacteria
  Bacterial resistance: Ampicillin, 100 μg/mL
  Growth temperature: 37°C
  Growth strain: NEB Stable
  Copy number: High Copy
Terms and licenses: Academic/Nonprofit Terms; Industry Terms: Not Available to Industry
How to cite: pGMC00023 (aka pRC0434) was a gift from Raj Chari (Addgene plasmid # 195309 ; http://n2t.net/addgene:195309 ; RRID:Addgene_195309)
