[The description below was written by a language model from this plasmid's Addgene catalogue record and pLannotate feature annotations shown in this document.]
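Description:
pGMC00023 (also called pRC0434) is an empty lentiviral expression backbone derived from LeGO-G2, in which the original GFP reporter has been replaced by a multiple cloning site and a neomycin/G418 resistance cassette has been added. It is propagated in E. coli as a high-copy plasmid through a ColE1/pUC-type origin and selected with ampicillin through the β-lactamase gene and its native promoter. The recommended host is a recombination-reducing strain, as is usual for LTR-containing vectors.

The 7.7 kb sequence has a third-generation-style layout. A CMV enhancer/promoter is fused to a truncated HIV-1 5' LTR and drives production of the genomic RNA in packaging cells. It is followed by the Ψ packaging signal with a gag fragment, the Rev response element for Rev-dependent nuclear export, and the cPPT/CTS, which aids nuclear import of the proviral DNA. Downstream, an EF-1α core promoter drives the neo gene, terminated by a bGH polyadenylation signal, so that transduced mammalian cells can be selected with G418. An SFFV promoter follows and is positioned to express whatever gene is inserted in the downstream cloning region, which is annotated only as short polylinker fragments. A WPRE after the cloning region enhances transcript stability and expression. A nef fragment and a truncated LTR annotation close the viral unit.

Two loxP sites in the same orientation flank the EF-1α-neo-bGH cassette and the SFFV promoter, so Cre recombinase should be able to excise both the selection marker and the promoter after integration. No insert is present. The vector is intended for cloning a gene of interest for stable, G418-selectable lentiviral expression in mammalian cells.
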