Features (pLannotate 1.2.2; 24 found; start..end, strand, type, name):
     31..83      -  misc_feature   bom (fragment): basis of mobility region from pBR322
    238..617     +  enhancer       CMV enhancer: human cytomegalovirus immediate early enhancer
    618..817     +  promoter       CMV promoter: human cytomegalovirus (CMV) immediate early promoter
    835..1015    +  LTR            5' LTR (truncated): truncated 5' long terminal repeat (LTR) from HIV-1
   1062..1187    +  misc_feature   HIV-1 Ψ: packaging signal of human immunodeficiency virus type 1
   1171..1509    +  CDS            HIV-1 gag (fragment): gag protein from human immunodeficiency virus 1; gag
   1684..1917    +  misc_feature   RRE: The Rev response element (RRE) of HIV-1 allows for Rev-dependent mRNA export from the nucleus to the cytoplasm.
   2294..2394    +  CDS            Rev (fragment): human immunodeficiency virus 1 (HIV-1) Rev protein; rev; enhances nuclear export of unspliced and incompletely spliced viral mRNAs
   2444..2561    +  misc_feature   cPPT/CTS: central polypurine tract and central termination sequence of HIV-1
   2619..2643    -  misc_feature   MCS (fragment): pBluescript multiple cloning site
   2678..2711    +  protein_bind   loxP: Cre-mediated recombination occurs in the 8-bp core sequence (GCATACAT). Cre recombinase
   2752..2963    +  promoter       EF-1α core promoter: core promoter for human elongation factor EF-1α
   2979..3770    +  CDS            neo: KKA2_KLEPN - Also known as kan, nptII. Experimental evidence at protein level: Swiss-Prot protein existence level 1. Resistance to kanamycin, neomycin, paromomycin, ribostamycin, butirosin and gentamicin B. From Klebsiella pneumoniae.
   3798..3909    +  polyA_signal   bGH poly(A) signal: bovine growth hormone polyadenylation signal
   4054..4460    +  promoter       SFFV promoter: spleen focus-forming virus long terminal repeat (LTR) promoter
   4513..4546    +  protein_bind   loxP: Cre-mediated recombination occurs in the 8-bp core sequence (GCATACAT). Cre recombinase
   4579..4602    +  misc_feature   MCS (fragment): pBluescript multiple cloning site
   4602..5190    +  misc_feature   WPRE: woodchuck hepatitis virus posttranscriptional regulatory element
   5191..5210    +  misc_feature   MCS (fragment): pBluescript multiple cloning site
   5212..5712    +  CDS            nef (fragment): NEF_HV1LA - Experimental evidence at protein level: Swiss-Prot protein existence level 1. Extracellular Nef protein targets CD4(+) T-lymphocytes for apoptosis by interacting with CXCR4 surface receptors. From Human immunodeficiency virus type 1 group M subtype B (isolate Lai) (HIV-1).
   5719..5899    +  LTR            5' LTR (truncated): truncated 5' long terminal repeat (LTR) from HIV-1
   5961..6549    -  rep_origin     ori: high-copy-number ColE1/pMB1/pBR322/pUC origin of replication
   6720..7580    -  CDS            AmpR: β-lactamase; bla; confers resistance to ampicillin, carbenicillin, and related antibiotics
   7581..7685    -  promoter       AmpR promoter: bla
>Addgene plasmid #195309 | pGMC00023 (aka pRC0434) | addgene full sequence | sequence record 385585 | Addgene NGS Result
GTCGACGGATCGGGAGATCTCCCGATCCCCTATGGTGCACTCTCAGTACAATCTGCTCTGATGCCGCATA
GTTAAGCCAGTATCTGCTCCCTGCTTGTGTGTTGGAGGTCGCTGAGTAGTGCGCGAGCAAAATTTAAGCT
ACAACAAGGCAAGGCTTGACCGACAATTGCATGAAGAATCTGCTTAGGGTTAGGCGTTTTGCGCTGCTTC
GCGATGTACGGGCCAGATATACGCGTTGACATTGATTATTGACTAGTTATTAATAGTAATCAATTACGGG
GTCATTAGTTCATAGCCCATATATGGAGTTCCGCGTTACATAACTTACGGTAAATGGCCCGCCTGGCTGA
CCGCCCAACGACCCCCGCCCATTGACGTCAATAATGACGTATGTTCCCATAGTAACGCCAATAGGGACTT
TCCATTGACGTCAATGGGTGGAGTATTTACGGTAAACTGCCCACTTGGCAGTACATCAAGTGTATCATAT
GCCAAGTACGCCCCCTATTGACGTCAATGACGGTAAATGGCCCGCCTGGCATTATGCCCAGTACATGACC
TTATGGGACTTTCCTACTTGGCAGTACATCTACGTATTAGTCATCGCTATTACCATGGTGATGCGGTTTT
GGCAGTACATCAATGGGCGTGGATAGCGGTTTGACTCACGGGGATTTCCAAGTCTCCACCCCATTGACGT
CAATGGGAGTTTGTTTTGGCACCAAAATCAACGGGACTTTCCAAAATGTCGTAACAACTCCGCCCCATTG
ACGCAAATGGGCGGTAGGCGTGTACGGTGGGAGGTCTATATAAGCAGCGCGTTTTGCCTGTACTGGGTCT
CTCTGGTTAGACCAGATCTGAGCCTGGGAGCTCTCTGGCTAACTAGGGAACCCACTGCTTAAGCCTCAAT
AAAGCTTGCCTTGAGTGCTTCAAGTAGTGTGTGCCCGTCTGTTGTGTGACTCTGGTAACTAGAGATCCCT
CAGACCCTTTTAGTCAGTGTGGAAAATCTCTAGCAGTGGCGCCCGAACAGGGACTTGAAAGCGAAAGGGA
AACCAGAGGAGCTCTCTCGACGCAGGACTCGGCTTGCTGAAGCGCGCACGGCAAGAGGCGAGGGGCGGCG
ACTGGTGAGTACGCCAAAAATTTTGACTAGCGGAGGCTAGAAGGAGAGAGATGGGTGCGAGAGCGTCAGT
ATTAAGCGGGGGAGAATTAGATCGCGATGGGAAAAAATTCGGTTAAGGCCAGGGGGAAAGAAAAAATATA
AATTAAAACATATAGTATGGGCAAGCAGGGAGCTAGAACGATTCGCAGTTAATCCTGGCCTGTTAGAAAC
ATCAGAAGGCTGTAGACAAATACTGGGACAGCTACAACCATCCCTTCAGACAGGATCAGAAGAACTTAGA
TCATTATATAATACAGTAGCAACCCTCTATTGTGTGCATCAAAGGATAGAGATAAAAGACACCAAGGAAG
CTTTAGACAAGATAGAGGAAGAGCAAAACAAAAGTAAGACCACCGCACAGCAAGCGGCCGGCCGCTGATC
TTCAGACCTGGAGGAGGAGATATGAGGGACAATTGGAGAAGTGAATTATATAAATATAAAGTAGTAAAAA
TTGAACCATTAGGAGTAGCACCCACCAAGGCAAAGAGAAGAGTGGTGCAGAGAGAAAAAAGAGCAGTGGG
AATAGGAGCTTTGTTCCTTGGGTTCTTGGGAGCAGCAGGAAGCACTATGGGCGCAGCGTCAATGACGCTG
ACGGTACAGGCCAGACAATTATTGTCTGGTATAGTGCAGCAGCAGAACAATTTGCTGAGGGCTATTGAGG
CGCAACAGCATCTGTTGCAACTCACAGTCTGGGGCATCAAGCAGCTCCAGGCAAGAATCCTGGCTGTGGA
AAGATACCTAAAGGATCAACAGCTCCTGGGGATTTGGGGTTGCTCTGGAAAACTCATTTGCACCACTGCT
GTGCCTTGGAATGCTAGTTGGAGTAATAAATCTCTGGAACAGATTTGGAATCACACGACCTGGATGGAGT
GGGACAGAGAAATTAACAATTACACAAGCTTAATACACTCCTTAATTGAAGAATCGCAAAACCAGCAAGA
AAAGAATGAACAAGAATTATTGGAATTAGATAAATGGGCAAGTTTGTGGAATTGGTTTAACATAACAAAT
TGGCTGTGGTATATAAAATTATTCATAATGATAGTAGGAGGCTTGGTAGGTTTAAGAATAGTTTTTGCTG
TACTTTCTATAGTGAATAGAGTTAGGCAGGGATATTCACCATTATCGTTTCAGACCCACCTCCCAACCCC
GAGGGGACCCGACAGGCCCGAAGGAATAGAAGAAGAAGGTGGAGAGAGAGACAGAGACAGATCCATTCGA
TTAGTGAACGGATCGGCACTGCGTGCGCCAATTCTGCAGACAAATGGCAGTATTCATCCACAATTTTAAA
AGAAAAGGGGGGATTGGGGGGTACAGTGCAGGGGAAAGAATAGTAGACATAATAGCAACAGACATACAAA
CTAAAGAATTACAAAAACAAATTACAAAAATTCAAAATTTTCGGGTTTATTACAGGGACAGCAGAGATCC
AGTTTGGTTAGTACCGGGCCCGCTCTAGTCGAGGTCGACGGTATCGATAAGCTCGCTTCACGAGATTCCA
GCAGGTCGAGGGACCTAATAACTTCGTATAGCATACATTATACGAAGTTATATTAAGGGTTCCAAGCTTA
AAGGCTCCGGTGCCCGTCAGTGGGCAGAGCGCACATCGCCCACAGTCCCCGAGAAGTTGGGGGGAGGGGT
CGGCAATTGAACCGGTGCCTAGAGAAGGTGGCGCGGGGTAAACTGGGAAAGTGATGTCGTGTACTGGCTC
CGCCTTTTTCCCGAGGGTGGGGGAGAACCGTATATAAGTGCAGTAGTCGCCGTGAACGTTCTTTTTCGCA
ACGGGTTTGCCGCCAGAACACAGGATCCTCGAGCCACCATGATTGAACAAGATGGATTGCACGCAGGTTC
TCCGGCCGCTTGGGTGGAGAGGCTATTCGGCTATGACTGGGCACAACAGACAATCGGCTGCTCTGATGCC
GCCGTGTTCCGGCTGTCAGCGCAGGGGCGCCCGGTTCTTTTTGTCAAGACCGACCTGTCCGGTGCCCTGA
ATGAACTGCAGGACGAGGCAGCGCGGCTATCGTGGCTGGCCACGACGGGCGTTCCTTGCGCAGCTGTGCT
CGACGTTGTCACTGAAGCGGGAAGGGACTGGCTGCTATTGGGCGAAGTGCCGGGGCAGGATCTCCTGTCA
TCTCACCTTGCTCCTGCCGAGAAAGTATCCATCATGGCTGATGCAATGCGGCGGCTGCATACGCTTGATC
CGGCTACCTGCCCATTCGACCACCAAGCGAAACATCGCATCGAGCGAGCACGTACTCGGATGGAAGCCGG
TCTTGTCGATCAGGATGATCTGGACGAAGAGCATCAGGGGCTCGCGCCAGCCGAACTGTTCGCCAGGCTC
AAGGCGCGCATGCCCGACGGCGAGGATCTCGTCGTGACCCATGGCGATGCCTGCTTGCCGAATATCATGG
TGGAAAATGGCCGCTTTTCTGGATTCATCGACTGTGGCCGGCTGGGTGTGGCGGACCGCTATCAGGACAT
AGCGTTGGCTACCCGTGATATTGCTGAAGAGCTTGGCGGCGAATGGGCTGACCGCTTCCTCGTGCTTTAC
GGTATCGCCGCTCCCGATTCGCAGCGCATCGCCTTCTATCGCCTTCTTGACGAGTTCTTCTAACTAGAGG
TCGCTGATCAGCCTCGACTGTGCCTTCTAGTTGCCAGCCATCTGTTGTTTGCCCCTCCCCCGTGCCTTCC
TTGACCCTGGAAGGTGCCACTCCCACTGTCCTTTCCTAATAAAATGAGGAAATTGCATCGCATTGTCTGA
GTAGGTGTCATTCTATTCTGGGGGGTGGGGTGGGGCAGGACAGCAAGGGGGAGGATTGGGAAGAGAATAG
CAGGCATGCTGGGGAAAAAGGCCAGCAAAAGGCCAGGAACCGTAAAAAGGCCGCGTTGCTGCAGTAACGC
CATTTTGCAAGGCATGGAAAAATACCAAACCAAGAATAGAGAAGTTCAGATCAAGGGCGGGTACATGAAA
ATAGCTAACGTTGGGCCAAACAGGATATCTGCGGTGAGCAGTTTCGGCCCCGGCCCGGGGCCAAGAACAG
ATGGTCACCGCAGTTTCGGCCCCGGCCCGAGGCCAAGAACAGATGGTCCCCAGATATGGCCCAACCCTCA
GCAGTTTCTTAAGACCCATCAGATGTTTCCAGGCTCCCCCAAGGACCTGAAATGACCCTGCGCCTTATTT
GAATTAACCAATCAGCCTGCTTCTCGCTTCTGTTCGCGCGCTTCTGCTTCCCGAGCTCTATAAAAGAGCT
CACAACCCCTCACTCGGCGCGCCAGTCCTCCGATTGACTGAGTCGCCCGGATCCCGCCACCCCTGCAGGT
CTAGAGTTTAAACGAATTCGTCGAGGGACCTAATAACTTCGTATAGCATACATTATACGAAGTTATACAT
GTTTAAGGGTTCCGGTTCCACTAGGTACAATTCGATATCAAGCTTATCGATAATCAACCTCTGGATTACA
AAATTTGTGAAAGATTGACTGGTATTCTTAACTATGTTGCTCCTTTTACGCTATGTGGATACGCTGCTTT
AATGCCTTTGTATCATGCTATTGCTTCCCGTATGGCTTTCATTTTCTCCTCCTTGTATAAATCCTGGTTG
CTGTCTCTTTATGAGGAGTTGTGGCCCGTTGTCAGGCAACGTGGCGTGGTGTGCACTGTGTTTGCTGACG
CAACCCCCACTGGTTGGGGCATTGCCACCACCTGTCAGCTCCTTTCCGGGACTTTCGCTTTCCCCCTCCC
TATTGCCACGGCGGAACTCATCGCCGCCTGCCTTGCCCGCTGCTGGACAGGGGCTCGGCTGTTGGGCACT
GACAATTCCGTGGTGTTGTCGGGGAAATCATCGTCCTTTCCTTGGCTGCTCGCCTGTGTTGCCACCTGGA
TTCTGCGCGGGACGTCCTTCTGCTACGTCCCTTCGGCCCTCAATCCAGCGGACCTTCCTTCCCGCGGCCT
GCTGCCGGCTCTGCGGCCTCTTCCGCGTCTTCGCCTTCGCCCTCAGACGAGTCGGATCTCCCTTTGGGCC
GCCTCCCCGCATCGATACCGTCGACCTCGATCGAGACCTAGAAAAACATGGAGCAATCACAAGTAGCAAT
ACAGCAGCTACCAATGCTGATTGTGCCTGGCTAGAAGCACAAGAGGAGGAGGAGGTGGGTTTTCCAGTCA
CACCTCAGGTACCTTTAAGACCAATGACTTACAAGGCAGCTGTAGATCTTAGCCACTTTTTAAAAGAAAA
GGGGGGACTGGAAGGGCTAATTCACTCCCAACGAAGACAAGATATCCTTGATCTGTGGATCTACCACACA
CAAGGCTACTTCCCTGATTGGCAGAACTACACACCAGGGCCAGGGATCAGATATCCACTGACCTTTGGAT
GGTGCTACAAGCTAGTACCAGTTGAGCAAGAGAAGGTAGAAGAAGCCAATGAAGGAGAGAACACCCGCTT
GTTACACCCTGTGAGCCTGCATGGGATGGATGACCCGGAGAGAGAAGTATTAGAGTGGAGGTTTGACAGC
CGCCTAGCATTTCATCACATGGCCCGAGAGCTGCATCCGGACTGTACTGGGTCTCTCTGGTTAGACCAGA
TCTGAGCCTGGGAGCTCTCTGGCTAACTAGGGAACCCACTGCTTAAGCCTCAATAAAGCTTGCCTTGAGT
GCTTCAAGTAGTGTGTGCCCGTCTGTTGTGTGACTCTGGTAACTAGAGATCCCTCAGACCCTTTTAGTCA
GTGTGGAAAATCTCTAGCAGCATGTGAGCAAAAGGCCAGCAAAAGGCCAGGAACCGTAAAAAGGCCGCGT
TGCTGGCGTTTTTCCATAGGCTCCGCCCCCCTGACGAGCATCACAAAAATCGACGCTCAAGTCAGAGGTG
GCGAAACCCGACAGGACTATAAAGATACCAGGCGTTTCCCCCTGGAAGCTCCCTCGTGCGCTCTCCTGTT
CCGACCCTGCCGCTTACCGGATACCTGTCCGCCTTTCTCCCTTCGGGAAGCGTGGCGCTTTCTCATAGCT
CACGCTGTAGGTATCTCAGTTCGGTGTAGGTCGTTCGCTCCAAGCTGGGCTGTGTGCACGAACCCCCCGT
TCAGCCCGACCGCTGCGCCTTATCCGGTAACTATCGTCTTGAGTCCAACCCGGTAAGACACGACTTATCG
CCACTGGCAGCAGCCACTGGTAACAGGATTAGCAGAGCGAGGTATGTAGGCGGTGCTACAGAGTTCTTGA
AGTGGTGGCCTAACTACGGCTACACTAGAAGAACAGTATTTGGTATCTGCGCTCTGCTGAAGCCAGTTAC
CTTCGGAAAAAGAGTTGGTAGCTCTTGATCCGGCAAACAAACCACCGCTGGTAGCGGTGGTTTTTTTGTT
TGCAAGCAGCAGATTACGCGCAGAAAAAAAGGATCTCAAGAAGATCCTTTGATCTTTTCTACGGGGTCTG
ACGCTCAGTGGAACGAAAACTCACGTTAAGGGATTTTGGTCATGAGATTATCAAAAAGGATCTTCACCTA
GATCCTTTTAAATTAAAAATGAAGTTTTAAATCAATCTAAAGTATATATGAGTAAACTTGGTCTGACAGT
TACCAATGCTTAATCAGTGAGGCACCTATCTCAGCGATCTGTCTATTTCGTTCATCCATAGTTGCCTGAC
TCCCCGTCGTGTAGATAACTACGATACGGGAGGGCTTACCATCTGGCCCCAGTGCTGCAATGATACCGCG
AGACCCACGCTCACCGGCTCCAGATTTATCAGCAATAAACCAGCCAGCCGGAAGGGCCGAGCGCAGAAGT
GGTCCTGCAACTTTATCCGCCTCCATCCAGTCTATTAATTGTTGCCGGGAAGCTAGAGTAAGTAGTTCGC
CAGTTAATAGTTTGCGCAACGTTGTTGCCATTGCTACAGGCATCGTGGTGTCACGCTCGTCGTTTGGTAT
GGCTTCATTCAGCTCCGGTTCCCAACGATCAAGGCGAGTTACATGATCCCCCATGTTGTGCAAAAAAGCG
GTTAGCTCCTTCGGTCCTCCGATCGTTGTCAGAAGTAAGTTGGCCGCAGTGTTATCACTCATGGTTATGG
CAGCACTGCATAATTCTCTTACTGTCATGCCATCCGTAAGATGCTTTTCTGTGACTGGTGAGTACTCAAC
CAAGTCATTCTGAGAATAGTGTATGCGGCGACCGAGTTGCTCTTGCCCGGCGTCAATACGGGATAATACC
GCGCCACATAGCAGAACTTTAAAAGTGCTCATCATTGGAAAACGTTCTTCGGGGCGAAAACTCTCAAGGA
TCTTACCGCTGTTGAGATCCAGTTCGATGTAACCCACTCGTGCACCCAACTGATCTTCAGCATCTTTTAC
TTTCACCAGCGTTTCTGGGTGAGCAAAAACAGGAAGGCAAAATGCCGCAAAAAAGGGAATAAGGGCGACA
CGGAAATGTTGAATACTCATACTCTTCCTTTTTCAATATTATTGAAGCATTTATCAGGGTTATTGTCTCA
TGAGCGGATACATATTTGAATGTATTTAGAAAAATAAACAAATAGGGGTTCCGCGCACATTTCCCCGAAA
AGTGCCACCTGAC
